Addgene plasmid #55924: mRFP1-Vinculin-23
Purpose: Localization: Focal Adhesions, Excitation: 584, Emission: 607
Depositing lab: Michael Davidson.
Backbone
  Vector backbone: mRFP1
  Backbone size w/o insert (bp): 4750
  Vector type: Mammalian Expression
  Selectable markers: Neomycin (select with G418)
Growth in bacteria
  Bacterial resistance: Kanamycin, 50 μg/mL
  Growth temperature: 37°C
  Growth strain: DH5alpha
  Copy number: High Copy
Gene/Insert
  Gene/Insert name: Vinculin (alt name: NM_003373.3)
  Species: H. sapiens (human)
  Entrez Gene: VCL (a.k.a. CMD1W, CMH15, HEL114, MV, MVCL, VINC)
  Promoter: CMV
  Tag / fusion protein: mRFP1
  Cloning method: Unknown
  Sequencing primers: 5′ CMV-F; 3′ SV40pA-R
Terms and licenses: Academic/Nonprofit Terms; Industry Terms: Not Available to Industry
Depositor comments: . Excitation = 584; Emission = 607
How to cite: mRFP1-Vinculin-23 was a gift from Michael Davidson (Addgene plasmid # 55924 ; http://n2t.net/addgene:55924 ; RRID:Addgene_55924)
