[The description below was written by a language model from this plasmid's Addgene catalogue record.]
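Description:
mRFP1-Vinculin-23 is a mammalian expression plasmid that produces human vinculin (VCL) fused to the monomeric red fluorescent protein mRFP1. It is built on an mRFP1 fluorescent-protein backbone of about 4.75 kb (excluding the insert) and is maintained in E. coli as a high-copy plasmid under kanamycin selection. A neomycin resistance marker allows G418 selection of transfected mammalian cells, for example to derive stable lines. The record does not name the bacterial origin of replication, and no feature table is provided, so the detailed layout of the backbone elements cannot be confirmed from the information given.

Expression of the fusion is driven by the CMV promoter, a strong constitutive promoter in most mammalian cell types. The listed 3′ sequencing primer implies an SV40 polyadenylation signal downstream of the coding region. The record identifies mRFP1 as the tag but does not state whether it sits at the N- or C-terminus of vinculin. The "23" in the name may refer to a linker length, but this is not explained in the record, and the cloning method is listed as unknown.

Vinculin is a cytoskeletal adaptor protein that links integrin-based adhesion complexes to actin, so the fusion serves as a live- or fixed-cell marker for focal adhesions, which is the stated localization. The mRFP1 reporter has recorded excitation and emission maxima of 584 nm and 607 nm, making it suitable for red-channel fluorescence microscopy and for multicolour imaging alongside green or cyan probes.
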