>Addgene plasmid #55924 | mRFP1-Vinculin-23 | depositor partial sequence | sequence record 86829 | insert sequence
ACGTCAGATCCGCTAGCGCTACCGGTCGCCACCATGGCCTCCTCCGAGGACGTCATCAAGGAGTTCATGC
GCTTCAAGGTGCGCATGGAGGGCTCCGTGAACGGCCACGAGTTCGAGATCGAGGGCGAGGGCGAGGGCCG
CCCCTACGAGGGCACCCAGACCGCCAAGCTGAAGGTGACCAAGGGCGGCCCCCTGCCCTTCGCCTGGGAC
ATCCTGTCCCCTCAGTTCCAGTACGGCTCCAAGGCCTACGTGAAGCACCCCGCCGACATCCCCGACTACT
TGAAGCTGTCCTTCCCCGAGGGCTTCAAGTGGGAGCGCGTGATGAACTTCGAGGACGGCGGCGTGGTGAC
CGTGACCCAGGACTCCTCCCTGCAGGACGGCGAGTTCATCTACAAGGTGAAGCTGCGCGGCACCAACTTC
CCCTCCGACGGCCCCGTAATGCAGAAGAAGACCATGGGCTGGGAGGCCTCCACCGAGCGGATGTACCCCG
AGGACGGCGCCCTGAAGGGCGAGATCAAGATGAGGCTGAAGCTGAAGGACGGCGGCCACTACGACGCCGA
GGTCAAGACCACCTACATGGCCAAGAAGCCCGTGCAGCTGCCCGGCGCCTACAAGACCGACATCAAGCTG
GACATCACCTCCCACAACGAGGACTACACCATCGTGGAACAGTACGAGCGCGCCGAGGGCCGCCACTCCA
CCGGCGCCTCCGGACTCAGATCTCGAGCTCAAGCTTCGAATTCGGGAAACTCGAGAACAAAGCTTGAAAA
CGGCCGCATGCCAGTGTTTCATACGCGCACGATCGAGAGCATCCTGGAGCCGGTGGCACAGCAGATCTCC
CACCTGGTGATAATGCACGAGGAGGGCGAGGTGGACGGCAAAGCCATTCCTGACCTCACCGCGCCCGTGG
CCGCCGTGCAGGCGGCCGTCAGCAACCTCGTCCGGGTTGGAAAAGAGACTGTTCAAACCACTGAGGATCA
GATTTTGAAGAGAGATATGCCACCAGCATTTATTAAGGTTGAGAATGCTTGCACCAAGCTTGTCCAGGCA
GCTCAGATGCTTCAGTCAGACCCTTACTCAGTGCCTGCTCGAGATTATCTAATTGATGGGTCAAGGGGCA
TCCTCTCTGGAACATCAGACCTGCTCCTTACCTTCGATGAGGCTGAGGTCCGTAAAATTATTAGAGTTTG
CAAAGGAATTTTGGAATATCTTACAGTGGCAGAGGTGGTGGAGACTATGGAAGATTTGGTCACTTACACA
AAGAATCTTGGGCCAGGAATGACTAAGATGGCCAAGATGATTGACGAGAGACAGCAGGAGCTCACTCACC
AGGAGCACCGAGTGATGTTGGTGAACTCGATGAACACCGTGAAAGAGTTGCTGCCAGTTCTCATTTCAGC
TATGAAGATTTTTGTAACAACTAAAAACTCAAAAAACCAAGGCATAGAGGAAGCTTTAAAAAATCGCAAT
TTTACTGTAGAAAAAATGAGTGCTGAAATTAATGAGATAATTCGTGTGTTACAACTCACCTCTTGGGATG
AAGATGCCTGGGCCAGCAAGGACACTGAAGCCATGAAGAGAGCATTGGCCTCCATAGACTCCAAACTGAA
CCAGGCCAAAGGTTGGCTCCGTGACCCTAGTGCCTCCCCAGGGGATGCTGGTGAGCAGGCCATCAGACAG
ATCTTAGATGAAGCTGGAAAAGTTGGTGAACTCTGTGCAGGCAAAGAACGCAGGGAGATTCTGGGAACTT
GCAAAATGCTAGGGCAGATGACTGATCAAGTGGCTGACCTCCGTGCCAGAGGACAAGGATCCTCACCGGT
GGCCATGCAGAAAGCTCAGCAGGTATCTCAGGGTCTGGATGTGCTCACAGCAAAAGTGGAAAATGCAGCT
CGCAAGCTGGAAGCCATGACCAACTCAAAGCAGAGCATTGCAAAGAAGATCGATGCTGCTCAGAACTGGC
TTGCAGATCCAAATGGTGGACCGGAAGGAGAAGAGCAGATTCGAGGTGCTTTGGCTGAAGCTCGGAAAAT
AGCAGAATTATGTGATGATCCTAAAGAAAGAGATGACATTCTACGTTCCCTTGGGGAAATATCTGCTCTG
ACTTCTAAATTAGCAGATCTACGAAGACAGGGGAAAGGAGATTCTCCAGAGGCTCGAGCCTTGGCCAAAC
AGGTGGCCACGGCCCTGCAGAACCTGCAGACCAAAACCAACCGGGCTGTGGCCAACAGCAGACCGGCCAA
AGCAGCTGTACACCTTGAGGGCAAGATTGAGCAAGCACAGCGGTGGATTGATAATCCCACAGTGGATGAC
CGTGGAGTCGGTCAGGCTGCCATCCGGGGGCTTGTGGCCGAAGGGCATCGTCTGGCTAATGTTATGATGG
GGCCTTATCGGCAAGATCTTCTCGCCAAGTGTGACCGAGTGGACCAGCTGACAGCCCAGCTGGCTGACCT
GGCTGCCAGAGGGGAAGGGGAGAGTCCTCAGGCACGAGCACTTGCATCTCAGCTCCAAGACTCCTTAAAG
GATCTAAAAGCTCGGATGCAGGAGGCCATGACTCAGGAAGTGTCAGATGTTTTCAGCGATACCACAACTC
CCATCAAGCTGTTGGCAGTGGCAGCCACGGCGCCTCCTGATGCGCCTAACAGGGAAGAGGTATTTGATGA
GAGGGCAGCTAACTTTGAAAACCATTCAGGAAAGCTTGGTGCTACGGCCGAGAAGGCGGCTGCGGTTGGT
ACTGCTAATAAATCAACAGTGGAAGGCATTCAGGCCTCAGTGAAGACGGCCCGAGAACTCACACCCCAGG
TGGTCTCGGCTGCTCGTATCTTACTTAGGAACCCTGGAAATCAAGCTGCTTATGAACATTTTGAGACCAT
GAAGAACCAGTGGATCGATAATGTTGAAAAAATGACAGGGCTGGTGGACGAAGCCATTGATACCAAATCT
CTGTTGGATGCTTCAGAAGAAGCAATTAAAAAAGACCTGGACAAGTGCAAGGTAGCTATGGCCAACATTC
AGCCTCAGATGCTGGTTGCTGGGGCAACCAGTATTGCTCGTCGGGCCAACCGGATCCTGCTGGTGGCTAA
GAGGGAGGTGGAGAATTCCGAGGATCCCAAGTTCCGTGAGGCTGTGAAAGCTGCCTCTGATGAATTGAGC
AAAACCATCTCCCCGATGGTGATGGATGCAAAAGCTGTGGCTGGAAACATTTCCGACCCTGGACTGCAAA
AGAGCTTCCTGGACTCAGGATATCGGATCCTGGGAGCTGTGGCCAAGGTCAGAGAAGCCTTCCAACCTCA
GGAGCCTGACTTCCCGCCGCCTCCACCAGACCTTGAACAACTCCGACTAACAGATGAGCTTGCTCCTCCC
AAACCACCTCTGCCTGAAGGTGAGGTCCCTCCACCTAGGCCTCCACCACCAGAGGAAAAGGATGAAGAGT
TCCCTGAGCAGAAGGCCGGGGAGGTGATTAACCAGCCAATGATGATGGCTGCCAGACAGCTCCATGATGA
AGCTCGCAAATGGTCCAGCAAGGGCAATGACATCATTGCAGCAGCCAAGCGCATGGCTCTGCTGATGGCT
GAGATGTCTCGGCTGGTAAGAGGGGGCAGTGGTACCAAGCGGGCACTCATTCAGTGTGCCAAGGACATCG
CCAAGGCCTCAGATGAGGTGACTCGGTTGGCCAAGGAGGTTGCCAAGCAGTGCACAGATAAACGGATTAG
AACCAACCTCTTACAGGTATGTGAGCGAATCCCAACCATAAGCACCCAGCTCAAAATCCTGTCCACAGTG
AAGGCCACCATGCTGGGCCGGACCAACATCAGTGATGAGGAGTCTGAGCAGGCCACAGAGATGCTGGTTC
ACAATGCCCAGAACCTCATGCAGTCTGTGAAGGAGACTGTGCGGGAAGCTGAAGCTGCTTCAATCAAAAT
TCGAACAGATGCTGGATTTACACTGCGCTGGGTTAGAAAGACTCCCTGGTACCAGTAGGCGGCCGCGACT
CTAGATCATAATCAGCCATACCACATT
