>Addgene plasmid #55924 | mRFP1-Vinculin-23 | addgene partial sequence | sequence record 128617 | mCherry-F 5'-ccccgtaatgcagaagaaga-3'
GAGCGGATGTACCCCGAGGACGGCGCCCTGAAGGGCGAGATCAAGATGAGGCTGAAGCTGAAGGACGGCG
GCCACTACGACGCCGAGGTCAAGACCACCTACATGGCCAAGAAGCCCGTGCAGCTGCCCGGCGCCTACAA
GACCGACATCAAGCTGGACATCACCTCCCACAACGAGGACTACACCATCGTGGAACAGTACGAGCGCGCC
GAGGGCCGCCACTCCACCGGCGCCTCCGGACTCAGATCTCGAGCTCAAGCTTCGAATTCGGGAAACTCGA
GAACAAAGCTTGAAAACGGCCGCATGCCAGTGTTTCATACGCGCACGATCGAGAGCATCCTGGAGCCGGT
GGCACAGCAGATCTCCCACCTGGTGATAATGCACGAGGAGGGCGAGGTGGACGGCAAAGCCATTCCTGAC
CTCACCGCGCCCGTGGCCGCCGTGCAGGCGGCCGTCAGCAACCTCGTCCGGGTTGGAAAAGAGACTGTTC
AAACCACTGAGGATCAGATTTTGAAGAGAGATATGCCACCAGCATTTATTAAGGTTGAGAATGCTTGCAC
CAAGCTTGTCCAGGCAGCTCAGATGCTTCAGTCAGACCCTTACTCAGTGCCTGCTCGAGATTATCTAATT
GATGGGTCAAGGGGCATCCTCTCTGGAACATCAGACCTGCTCCTTACCTTCGATGAGGCTGAGGTCCGTA
AAATTATTAGAGTTTGCAAAGGAATTTTGGAATATCTTACAGTGGCAGAGGTGGTGGAGACTATGGAAGA
TTTGGTCACTTACACAAAGAATCTTGGGCCAGGAATGACTAAGATGGCCA
